Addgene plasmid #41851: pVLAD6L
Purpose: (Empty Backbone)
Depositing lab: Chris Garcia. Depositing organization: Stanford University. Publication: BacMam system for high-level expression of recombinant soluble and membrane glycoproteins for structural studies. Dukkipati A, Park HH, Waghray D, Fischer S, Garcia KC. Protein Expr Purif. 2008 Dec;62(2):160-70. Epub 2008 Aug 22. 10.1016/j.pep.2008.08.004 PubMed 18782620.
Backbone
  Vector backbone: pVL1393
  Backbone manufacturer: Invitrogen
  Vector type: Mammalian Expression
Growth in bacteria
  Bacterial resistance: Ampicillin, 100 μg/mL
  Growth temperature: 37°C
  Growth strain: DH5alpha
  Copy number: High Copy
Terms and licenses: Academic/Nonprofit Terms; Industry Terms: Not Available to Industry
How to cite: pVLAD6L was a gift from Chris Garcia (Addgene plasmid # 41851 ; http://n2t.net/addgene:41851 ; RRID:Addgene_41851)
