[The description below was written by a language model from this plasmid's Addgene catalogue record.]
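Description:
pVLAD6L is an empty backbone vector derived from pVL1393, a baculovirus transfer plasmid, and is catalogued as a mammalian expression vector. The associated publication describes a BacMam system, in which recombinant baculovirus is used as a gene delivery vehicle to transduce mammalian cells instead of driving expression in insect cells. A pVL1393-type transfer vector normally carries baculoviral flanking sequences that allow the cloned cassette to be moved into the baculovirus genome by recombination in insect cells. The resulting virus can then deliver a mammalian expression cassette to cultured mammalian cells. In bacteria the plasmid is maintained as a high-copy replicon under ampicillin selection.

No insert is present, since the construct is supplied as a backbone for cloning a gene of interest. The record does not include a feature table. It therefore does not state which mammalian promoter drives expression, what cloning sites are available, or whether the vector encodes a secretion signal, affinity tags or other regulatory elements. It also does not say what distinguishes this member of the pVLAD series from related vectors. Anyone needing those details should consult the full sequence or map.

Judging from the publication title, the intended use is high-level production of recombinant soluble and membrane glycoproteins in mammalian cells for structural studies. In that setting, mammalian hosts provide glycosylation and folding that insect cells may not reproduce.
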