>Addgene plasmid #41851 | pVLAD6L | depositor partial sequence | sequence record 56644 | pVLAD6L sequence 3199 bps
TGTCTTCCATGAAGCGGGTCCAAGTTTCCCTGTAGAACTCTTTTCCTTTCCATCCAACGACAAGCTTCAT
CGTGTCGGGTTKAACATTACGGATTTCCTTGAAGAGAGTGAGTTTTTGGTTCTTGCCGGGTCCCAGGAAA
GGATCAGATCTTCAATATTGGCCATTAGCCATATTATTCATTGGTTATATAGCATAAATCAATATTGGCT
ATTGGCCATTGCATACGTTGTATCTATATCATAATATGTACATTTATATTGGCTCATGTCCAATATGACC
GCCATGTTGGCATTGATTATTGACTAGTTATTAATAGTAATCAATTACGGGGTCATTAGTTCATAGCCCA
TATATGGAGTTCCGCGTTACATAACTTACGGTAAATGGCCCGCCTGGCTGACCGCCCAACGACCCCCGCC
CATTGACGTCAATAATGACGTATGTTCCCATAGTAACGCCAATAGGGACTTTCCATTGACGTCAATGGGT
GGAGTATTTACGGTAAACTGCCCACTTGGCAGTACATCAAGTGTATCATATGCCAAGTCCGCCCCCTATT
GACGTCAATGACGGTAAATGGCCCGCCTGGCATTATGCCCAGTACATGACCTTACGGGACTTTCCTACTT
GGCAGTACATCTACGTATTAGTCATCGCTATTACCATGGTGATGCGGTTTTGGCAGTACACCAATGGGCG
TGGATAGCGGTTTGACTCACGGGGATTTCCAAGTCTCCACCCCATTGACGTCAATGGGAGTTTGTTTTGG
CACCAAAATCAACGGGACTTTCCAAAATGTCGTAATAACCCCGCCCCGTTGACGCAAATGGGCGGTAGGC
GTGTACGGTGGGAGGTCTATATAAGCAGAGCTCGTTTAGTGAACCGTCAGATCACTAGAAGCTTTATTGC
GGTAGTTTATCACAGTTAAATTGCTAACGCAGTCAGTGCTTCTGACACAACAGTCTCGAACTTAAGCTGC
AGAAGTTGGTCGTGAGGCACTGGGCAGGTAAGTATCAAGGTTACAAGACAGGTTTAAGGAGACCAATAGA
AACTGGGCTTGTCGAGACAGAGAAGACTCTTGCGTTTCTGATAGGCACCTATTGGTCTTACTGACATCCA
CTTTGCCTTTCTCTCCACAGGTGTCCACTCCCAGTTCAATTACAGCTCTTAAGGCTAGAGTACTTAATAC
GACTCACTATAGGCTAGCCTCGAGAATTGCCACCATGGATATGAGAGTTCCTGCTCAATTGCTGGGGTTG
CTCTTGCTCTGGTTTCCTGGCGAATTCACGCGTGGTACCTCTAGAGTCGACCCGGGCGGCCGCATTGGAA
GTTCTGTTTCAAGGGCCTGGGGCCGCAGAAGATCAAGTTGATCCAAGATTGATTGATGGCAAGCATCACC
ATCACCATCACCATCACTAGAATCAACCTCTGGATTACAAAATTTGTGAAAGATTGACTGGTATTCTTAA
CTATGTTGCTCCTTTTACGCTATGTGGATACGCTGCTTTAATGCCTTTGTATCATGCTATTGCTTCCCGT
ATGGCTTTCATTTTCTCCTCCTTGTATAAATCCTGGTTGCTGTCTCTTTATGAGGAGTTGTGGCCCGTTG
TCAGGCAACGTGGCGTGGTGTGCACTGTGTTTGCTGACGCAACCCCCACTGGTTGGGGCATTGCCACCAC
CTGTCAGCTCCTTTCCGGGACTTTCGCTTTCCCCCTCCCTATTGCCACGGCGGAACTCATCGCCGCCTGC
CTTGCCCGCTGCTGGACAGGGGCTCGGCTGTTGGGCACTGACAATTCCGTGGTGTTGTCGGGGAAGCTGA
CGTCCTTTCCATGGCTGCTCGCCTGTGTTGCCACCTGGATTCTGCGCGGGACGTCCTTCTGCTACGTCCC
TTCGGCCCTCAATCCAGCGGACCTTCCTTCCCGCGGCCTGCTGCCGGCTCTGCGGCCTCTTCCGCGTCTT
CGCCTTCGCCCTCAGACGAGTCGGATCTCCCTTTGGGCCGCCTCCCCGCCTGAGACATGATAAGATACAT
TGATGAGTTTGGACAAACCACAACTAGAATGCAGTGAAAAAAATGCTTTATTTGTGAAATTTGTGATGCT
ATTGCTTTATTTGTAACCATTATAAGCTGCAATAAACAAGTTAACAACAACAATTGCATTCATTTTATGT
TTCAGGTTCAGGGGGAGATGTGGGAGGTTTTTTAAAGCAAGTAAAACCTCTACAAATGTGGTAGGATCCG
CGCCCGATGGTGGGACGGTATGAATAATCCGGAATATTTATAGGTTTTTTTATTACAAAACTGTTACGAA
AACAGTAAAATACTTATTTATTTGCGAGATGGTTATCATTTTAATTATCTCCATGATATCAGCAACTATA
TATTGATAGACATTTCCAGTTTGTGATATTAGTTTGTGCGTCTCATTACAATGGCTGTTATTTTTAACAA
CAAACAACTGCTCGCAGACAATAGTATAGAAAAGGGAGGTGAACTGTTTTTGTTTAACGGTTCGTACAAC
ATTTTGGAAAGTTATGTTAATCCGGTGCTGCTAAAAAATGGTGTAATTGAACTAGAAGAAGCTGCGTACT
ATGCCGGCAACATATTGTACAAAACCGACGATCCCAAATTCCTTGATTATATAAATTTAATAATTAAAGC
AACACACTCCGAAGAACTACCAGAAAATAGCACTGTTGTAAATTACAGAAAAACTATGCGCAGCGGTACT
ATACACCCCATTAAAAAAGACATATATATTTATGACANCAAAAAATTTACTCTATACGATAGATACATAT
ATGGATACGATAATAACTATGTTAATTTTTATGAGGAGAAAAATGAAAAAAANGAKANARRAAWACRANR
GMWSATTACKACCAGGCGTCTAGTTTATGTGAAAATAANATTATATTGTCGCAAATTAACTGTGAATTAT
TTGAAATCATTTAATATTACCTTCACGATATAACNAGCGTNTTATTATAGATAANACTACAATGTTCTGT
TGCGTTTGGTTGTATCGTTATAAAAACAAATTTGACATTTATATTGTTTATATTCAAAATTACAATAGAT
TGAGACCTTGNCGTGCGCCAACGAACGAGCTGTCAAAGTTTCTTTTTTGGCGTAGAGGTTAACNTCTGGG
AATGATAANAAGNTGACTCCCCCCCTGGAGCNGNNGAAATNNNAANCTG
