>Addgene plasmid #41851 | pVLAD6L | addgene partial sequence | sequence record 59256 | WPRE-R 5'-CATAGCGTAAAAGGAGCAACA-3'
TTTGTAATCCAGAGGTTGATTCTAGTGATGGTGATGGTGATGGTGATGCTTGCCATCAATCAATCTTGGA
TCAACTTGATCTTCTGCGGCCCCAGGCCCTTGAAACAGAACTTCCAATGCGGCCGCCCGGGTCGACTCTA
GAGGTACCACGCGTGAATTCGCCAGGAAACCAGAGCAAGAGCAACCCCAGCAATTGAGCAGGAACTCTCA
TATCCATGGTGGCAATTCTCGAGGCTAGCCTATAGTGAGTCGTATTAAGTACTCTAGCCTTAAGAGCTGT
AATTGAACTGGGAGTGGACACCTGTGGAGAGAAAGGCAAAGTGGATGTCAGTAAGACCAATAGGTGCCTA
TCAGAAACGCAAGAGTCTTCTCTGTCTCGACAAGCCCAGTTTCTATTGGTCTCCTTAAACCTGTCTTGTA
ACCTTGATACTTACCTGCCCAGTGCCTCACGACCAACTTCTGCAGCTTAAGTTCGAGACTGTTGTGTCAG
AAGCACTGACTGCGTTAGCAATTTAACTGTGATAAACTACCGCAATAAAGCTTCTAGTGATCTGACGGTT
CACTAAACGAGCTCTGCTTATATAGACCTCCCACCGTACACGCCTACCGCCCATTTGCGTCAACGGGGCG
GGGTTATTACGACATTTTGGAAAGTCCCGTTGATTTTGGTGCCAAAACAAACTCCCATTGACGTCAATGG
GGTGGAGACTTGGAAATCCCCGTGAGTCAAACCGCTATCCACGCCCATTGGTGTACTGCCAAAACCGCAT
CACCATGGTAATAGCGATGACTAATACGTAGATGTACTGCCAAGTAGGAAAGTCCCGTAAGGTCA
